Addgene plasmid #35388: pLenti-EF1a-SOX2
Depositing lab: Feng Zhang. Depositing organization: Broad Institute. Publication: Efficient construction of sequence-specific TAL effectors for modulating mammalian transcription. Zhang F, Cong L, Lodato S, Kosuri S, Church GM, Arlotta P. Nat Biotechnol. 2011 Feb;29(2):149-53. doi: 10.1038/nbt.1775 PubMed 21248753.
Backbone
  Vector backbone: pLenti
  Backbone size w/o insert (bp): 9204
  Vector type: Mammalian Expression, Lentiviral
Growth in bacteria
  Bacterial resistance: Ampicillin, 100 μg/mL
  Growth temperature: 37°C
  Growth strain: Stbl3
  Copy number: High Copy
Gene/Insert
  Gene/Insert name: TALE-Sox2 (alt names: Designer TAL Effector 1; dTALE Sox2)
  Species: Synthetic
  Insert size (bp): 3531
Terms and licenses: Academic/Nonprofit Terms; Industry Terms: Not Available to Industry
How to cite: pLenti-EF1a-SOX2 was a gift from Feng Zhang (Addgene plasmid # 35388 ; http://n2t.net/addgene:35388 ; RRID:Addgene_35388)
