[The description below was written by a language model from this plasmid's Addgene catalogue record.]
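Description:
pLenti-EF1a-SOX2 is a lentiviral mammalian expression plasmid built on a pLenti backbone of about 9.2 kb. It is maintained in bacteria as a high-copy plasmid under ampicillin selection. The recommended host is a recombination-deficient strain, a common choice for lentiviral vectors because their repeated LTR sequences can rearrange, and one that would also suit the repetitive insert carried here. No feature table accompanies the record, so the specific viral elements, the origin of replication, and any mammalian selection marker or reporter are not stated.

Despite what the plasmid name might suggest, the insert is not the SOX2 coding sequence. It is a synthetic gene of roughly 3.5 kb listed as TALE-Sox2, also called designer TAL effector 1 or dTALE Sox2. Designer TAL effectors are engineered DNA-binding proteins in which an array of near-identical repeat modules each specifies one base of a chosen target sequence. The insert name indicates that this one is directed at Sox2. The plasmid name implies that expression is driven by the EF1α promoter, a strong constitutive promoter active in many mammalian cell types, although the catalogue fields do not list the promoter separately. Any effector domain, nuclear localisation signal or tag fused to the TALE is likewise not recorded.

The associated publication concerns building sequence-specific TAL effectors to modulate mammalian transcription. This fits use of the construct for delivering a Sox2-targeted TALE to mammalian cells, by transfection or lentiviral transduction, to alter expression of the endogenous gene.
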