>Addgene plasmid #35388 | pLenti-EF1a-SOX2 | depositor partial sequence | sequence record 43207 | TAL-2A-GFP
ATGTCGCGGACCCGGCTCCCTTCCCCACCCGCACCCAGCCCAGCGTTTTCGGCCGACTCGTTCTCAGACC
TGCTTAGGCAGTTCGACCCCTCACTGTTTAACACATCGTTGTTCGACTCCCTTCCTCCGTTTGGGGCGCA
CCATACGGAGGCGGCCACCGGGGAGTGGGATGAGGTGCAGTCGGGATTGAGAGCTGCGGATGCACCACCC
CCAACCATGCGGGTGGCCGTCACCGCTGCCCGACCGCCGAGGGCGAAGCCCGCACCAAGGCGGAGGGCAG
CGCAACCGTCCGACGCAAGCCCCGCAGCGCAAGTAGATTTGAGAACTTTGGGATATTCACAGCAGCAGCA
GGAAAAGATCAAGCCCAAAGTGAGGTCGACAGTCGCGCAGCATCACGAAGCGCTGGTGGGTCATGGGTTT
ACACATGCCCACATCGTAGCCTTGTCGCAGCACCCTGCAGCCCTTGGCACGGTCGCCGTCAAGTACCAGG
ACATGATTGCGGCGTTGCCGGAAGCCACACATGAGGCGATCGTCGGTGTGGGGAAACAGTGGAGCGGAGC
CCGAGCGCTTGAGGCCCTGTTGACGGTCGCGGGAGAGCTGAGAGGGCCTCCCCTTCAGCTGGACACGGGC
CAGTTGCTGAAGATCGCGAAGCGGGGAGGAGTCACGGCGGTCGAGGCGGTGCACGCGTGGCGCAATGCGC
TCACGGGAGCACCCCTCAACCTGACCCCAGAGCAGGTCGTGGCCATTGCCTCGAATGGAGGGGGCAAACA
GGCGTTGGAAACCGTACAACGATTGCTGCCGGTGCTGTGCCAAGCGCACGGACTCACCCCAGAGCAGGTC
GTGGCCATTGCCTCGAATGGAGGGGGCAAACAGGCGTTGGAAACCGTACAACGATTGCTGCCGGTGCTGT
GCCAAGCGCACGGCCTCACCCCAGAGCAGGTCGTGGCAATCGCCTCCAACATTGGCGGGAAACAGGCACT
CGAGACTGTCCAGCGCCTGCTTCCCGTGCTGTGCCAAGCGCACGGATTAACCCCAGAGCAGGTCGTGGCC
ATTGCCTCGAATGGAGGGGGCAAACAGGCGTTGGAAACCGTACAACGATTGCTGCCGGTGCTGTGCCAAG
CGCACGGCTTAACCCCAGAGCAGGTCGTGGCCATTGCCTCGAATGGAGGGGGCAAACAGGCGTTGGAAAC
CGTACAACGATTGCTGCCGGTGCTGTGCCAAGCGCACGGACTTACCCCAGAGCAGGTCGTGGCGATCGCA
AGCCACGACGGAGGAAAGCAAGCCTTGGAAACAGTACAGAGGCTGTTGCCTGTGCTGTGCCAAGCGCACG
GCCTTACCCCAGAGCAGGTCGTGGCGATCGCAAGCCACGACGGAGGAAAGCAAGCCTTGGAAACAGTACA
GAGGCTGTTGCCTGTGCTGTGCCAAGCGCACGGACTAACCCCAGAGCAGGTCGTGGCGATCGCAAGCCAC
GACGGAGGAAAGCAAGCCTTGGAAACAGTACAGAGGCTGTTGCCTGTGCTGTGCCAAGCGCACGGGCTCA
CCCCAGAGCAGGTCGTGGCCATTGCCTCGAATGGAGGGGGCAAACAGGCGTTGGAAACCGTACAACGATT
GCTGCCGGTGCTGTGCCAAGCGCACGGGCTAACCCCAGAGCAGGTCGTGGCAATCGCGAGCAATAACGGC
GGAAAACAGGCTTTGGAAACGGTGCAGAGGCTCCTTCCAGTGCTGTGCCAAGCGCACGGCCTAACCCCAG
AGCAGGTCGTGGCAATCGCCTCCAACATTGGCGGGAAACAGGCACTCGAGACTGTCCAGCGCCTGCTTCC
CGTGCTGTGCCAAGCGCACGGGTTAACCCCAGAGCAGGTCGTGGCGATCGCAAGCCACGACGGAGGAAAG
CAAGCCTTGGAAACAGTACAGAGGCTGTTGCCTGTGCTGTGCCAAGCGCACGGACTCACGCCTGAGCAGG
TAGTGGCTATTGCATCCAATATCGGGGGCAGACCCGCACTGGAGTCAATCGTGGCCCAGCTTTCGAGGCC
GGACCCCGCGCTGGCCGCACTCACTAATGATCATCTTGTAGCGCTGGCCTGCCTCGGCGGACGACCCGCC
TTGGATGCGGTGAAGAAGGGGCTCCCGCACGCGCCTGCATTGATTAAGCGGACCAACAGAAGGATTCCCG
AGAGGACATCACATCGAGTGGCAGATCACGCGCAAGTGGTCCGCGTGCTCGGATTCTTCCAGTGTCACTC
CCACCCCGCACAAGCGTTCGATGACGCCATGACTCAATTTGGTATGTCGAGACACGGACTGCTGCAGCTC
TTTCGTAGAGTCGGTGTCACAGAACTCGAGGCCCGCTCGGGCACACTGCCTCCCGCCTCCCAGCGGTGGG
ACAGGATTCTCCAAGCGAGCGGTATGAAACGCGCGAAGCCTTCACCTACGTCAACTCAGACACCTGACCA
GGCGAGCCTTCATGCGTTCGCAGACTCGCTGGAGAGGGATTTGGACGCGCCCTCGCCCATGCATGAAGGG
GACCAAACTCGCGCGTCAGCTAGCCCCAAGAAGAAGAGAAAGGTGGAGGCCAGCGGTTCCGGACGGGCTG
ACGCATTGGACGATTTTGATCTGGATATGCTGGGAAGTGACGCCCTCGATGATTTTGACCTTGACATGCT
TGGTTCGGATGCCCTTGATGACTTTGACCTCGACATGCTCGGCAGTGACGCCCTTGATGATTTCGACCTG
GACATGCTGATTAACTCTAGAGGCAGTGGAGAGGGCAGAGGAAGTCTGCTAACATGCGGTGACGTCGAGG
AGAATCCTGGCCCAGTGAGCAAGGGCGAGGAGCTGTTCACCGGGGTGGTGCCCATCCTGGTCGAGCTGGA
CGGCGACGTAAACGGCCACAAGTTCAGCGTGTCCGGCGAGGGCGAGGGCGATGCCACCTACGGCAAGCTG
ACCCTGAAGTTCATCTGCACCACCGGCAAGCTGCCCGTGCCCTGGCCCACCCTCGTGACCACCCTGACCT
ACGGCGTGCAGTGCTTCAGCCGCTACCCCGACCACATGAAGCAGCACGACTTCTTCAAGTCCGCCATGCC
CGAAGGCTACGTCCAGGAGCGCACCATCTTCTTCAAGGACGACGGCAACTACAAGACCCGCGCCGAGGTG
AAGTTCGAGGGCGACACCCTGGTGAACCGCATCGAGCTGAAGGGCATCGACTTCAAGGAGGACGGCAACA
TCCTGGGGCACAAGCTGGAGTACAACTACAACAGCCACAACGTCTATATCATGGCCGACAAGCAGAAGAA
CGGCATCAAGGTGAACTTCAAGATCCGCCACAACATCGAGGACGGCAGCGTGCAGCTCGCCGACCACTAC
CAGCAGAACACCCCCATCGGCGACGGCCCCGTGCTGCTGCCCGACAACCACTACCTGAGCACCCAGTCCG
CCCTGAGCAAAGACCCCAACGAGAAGCGCGATCACATGGTCCTGCTGGAGTTCGTGACCGCCGCCGGGAT
CACTCTCGGCATGGACGAGCTGTACAAGTAA
