>Addgene plasmid #35388 | pLenti-EF1a-SOX2 | addgene partial sequence | sequence record 45203 | zTALE-F 5'-CTCCCCTTCAGCTGGACAC-3'
GGCGGTCGAGGCGGTGCACGCGTGGCGCAATGCGCTCACGGGAGCACCCCTCAACCTGACCCCAGAGCAG
GTCGTGGCCATTGCCTCGAATGGAGGGGGCAAACAGGCGTTGGAAACCGTACAACGATTGCTGCCGGTGC
TGTGCCAAGCGCACGGACTCACCCCAGAGCAGGTCGTGGCCATTGCCTCGAATGGAGGGGGCAAACAGGC
GTTGGAAACCGTACAACGATTGCTGCCGGTGCTGTGCCAAGCGCACGGCCTCACCCCAGAGCAGGTCGTG
GCAATCGCCTCCAACATTGGCGGGAAACAGGCACTCGAGACTGTCCAGCGCCTGCTTCCCGTGCTGTGCC
AAGCGCACGGATTAACCCCAGAGCAGGTCGTGGCCATTGCCTCGAATGGAGGGGGCAAACAGGCGTTGGA
AACCGTACAACGATTGCTGCCGGTGCTGTGCCAAGCGCACGGCTTAACCCCAGAGCAGGTCGTGGCCATT
GCCTCGAATGGAGGGGGCAAACAGGCGTTGGAAACCGTACAACGATTGCTGCCGGTGCTGTGCCAAGCGC
ACGGACTTACCCCAGAGCAGGTCGTGGCGATCGCAAGCCACGACGGAGGAAAGCAAGCCTTGGAAACAGT
ACAGAGGCTGTTGCCTGTGCTGTGCCAAGCGCACGGCCTTACCCCAGAGCAGGTCGTGGCGATCGCAAGC
CACGACGGAGGAAAGCAAGCCTTGGAAACAGTACAGAGGCTGTTGCCTGTGCTGTGCCAAGCGCACGGAC
TAACCCCAGAGCAGGTCGTGGCGATCGCAAGCCACGACGGAGGAAAGCAAGCCTTGGAAACAGTACAGAG
GCTGTTGCCTGTGCTGTGCCAAGCGCACGGGCTCACCCCAGAGC
