>Addgene plasmid #35388 | pLenti-EF1a-SOX2 | addgene partial sequence | sequence record 45204 | zTALE-R 5'-CTTCTTCACCGCATCCAAG-3'
GTGAGTGCGGCCAGCGCGGGGTCCGGCCTCGAAAGCTGGGCCACGATTGACTCCAGTGCGGGTCTGCCCC
CGATATTGGATGCAATAGCCACTACCTGCTCAGGCGTGAGTCCGTGCGCTTGGCACAGCACAGGCAACAG
CCTCTGTACTGTTTCCAAGGCTTGCTTTCCTCCGTCGTGGCTTGCGATCGCCACGACCTGCTCTGGGGTT
AACCCGTGCGCTTGGCACAGCACGGGAAGCAGGCGCTGGACAGTCTCGAGTGCCTGTTTCCCGCCAATGT
TGGAGGCGATTGCCACGACCTGCTCTGGGGTTAGGCCGTGCGCTTGGCACAGCACTGGAAGGAGCCTCTG
CACCGTTTCCAAAGCCTGTTTTCCGCCGTTATTGCTCGCGATTGCCACGACCTGCTCTGGGGTTAGCCCG
TGCGCTTGGCACAGCACCGGCAGCAATCGTTGTACGGTTTCCAACGCCTGTTTGCCCCCTCCATTCGAGG
CAATGGCCACGACCTGCTCTGGGGTGAGCCCGTGCGCTTGGCACAGCACAGGCAACAGCCTCTGTACTGT
TTCCAAGGCTTGCTTTCCTCCGTCGTGGCTTGCGATCGCCACGACCTGCTCTGGGGTTAGTCCGTGCGCT
TGGCACAGCACAGGCAACAGCCTCTGTACTGTTTCCAAGGCTTGCTTTCCTCCGTCGTGGCTTGCGATCG
CCACGACCTGCTCTGGGGTAAGGCCGTGCGCTTGGCACAGCACAGGCAACAGCCTCTGTACTGTTTCCAA
GGCTTGCTTTCCTCCGTCGTGGCTTGCGATCGCCACGACCTGCTCTGGGGTAAGTCCGTGCGCTTGGCAC
AGCACCGGCAGCAATCGTTGTACGGTTTCCAACGCCTGTTTGCCCCCTCCATTCGAGGCAATGGCCACGA
CCTGCTCTGGGGTTAAGCCGTGCGCTTGGCAC
