>Addgene plasmid #35388 | pLenti-EF1a-SOX2 | addgene partial sequence | sequence record 117557 | zTALE-F 5'-CTCCCCTTCAGCTGGACAC-3'
GAGGAGTCACGGCGGTCGAGGCGGTGCACGCGTGGCGCAATGCGCTCACGGGAGCACCCCTCAACCTGAC
CCCAGAGCAGGTCGTGGCCATTGCCTCGAATGGAGGGGGCAAACAGGCGTTGGAAACCGTACAACGATTG
CTGCCGGTGCTGTGCCAAGCGCACGGACTCACCCCAGAGCAGGTCGTGGCCATTGCCTCGAATGGAGGGG
GCAAACAGGCGTTGGAAACCGTACAACGATTGCTGCCGGTGCTGTGCCAAGCGCACGGCCTCACCCCAGA
GCAGGTCGTGGCAATCGCCTCCAACATTGGCGGGAAACAGGCACTCGAGACTGTCCAGCGCCTGCTTCCC
GTGCTGTGCCAAGCGCACGGATTAACCCCAGAGCAGGTCGTGGCCATTGCCTCGAATGGAGGGGGCAAAC
AGGCGTTGGAAACCGTACAACGATTGCTGCCGGTGCTGTGCCAAGCGCACGGCTTAACCCCAGAGCAGGT
CGTGGCCATTGCCTCGAATGGAGGGGGCAAACAGGCGTTGGAAACCGTACAACGATTGCTGCCGGTGCTG
TGCCAAGCGCACGGACTTACCCCAGAGCAGGTCGTGGCGATCGCAAGCCACGACGGAGGAAAGCAAGCCT
TGGAAACAGTACAGAGGCTGTTGCCTGTGCTGTGCCAAGCGCACGGCCTTACCCCAGAGCAGGTCGTGGC
GATCGCAAGCCACGACGGAGGAAAGCAAGCCTTGGAAACAGTACAGAGGCTGTTGCCTGTGCTGTGCCAA
GCGCACGGACTAACCCCAGAGCAGGTCGTGGCGATCGCAA
