>Addgene plasmid #35388 | pLenti-EF1a-SOX2 | addgene partial sequence | sequence record 117558 | zTALE-R 5'-CTTCTTCACCGCATCCAAG-3'
CAGCGCTACAAGATGATCATTAGTGAGTGCGGCCAGCGCGGGGTCCGGCCTCGAAAGCTGGGCCACGATT
GACTCCAGTGCGGGTCTGCCCCCGATATTGGATGCAATAGCCACTACCTGCTCAGGCGTGAGTCCGTGCG
CTTGGCACAGCACAGGCAACAGCCTCTGTACTGTTTCCAAGGCTTGCTTTCCTCCGTCGTGGCTTGCGAT
CGCCACGACCTGCTCTGGGGTTAACCCGTGCGCTTGGCACAGCACGGGAAGCAGGCGCTGGACAGTCTCG
AGTGCCTGTTTCCCGCCAATGTTGGAGGCGATTGCCACGACCTGCTCTGGGGTTAGGCCGTGCGCTTGGC
ACAGCACTGGAAGGAGCCTCTGCACCGTTTCCAAAGCCTGTTTTCCGCCGTTATTGCTCGCGATTGCCAC
GACCTGCTCTGGGGTTAGCCCGTGCGCTTGGCACAGCACCGGCAGCAATCGTTGTACGGTTTCCAACGCC
TGTTTGCCCCCTCCATTCGAGGCAATGGCCACGACCTGCTCTGGGGTGAGCCCGTGCGCTTGGCACAGCA
CAGGCAACAGCCTCTGTACTGTTTCCAAGGCTTGCTTTCCTCCGTCGTGGCTTGCGATCGCCACGACCTG
CTCTGGGGTTAGTCCGTGCGCTTGGCACAGCACAGGCAACAGCCTCTGTACTGTTTCCAAGGCTTGCTTT
CCTCCGTCGTGGCTTGCGATCGCCACGACCTGCTCTGG
