>Addgene plasmid #35388 | pLenti-EF1a-SOX2 | addgene partial sequence | sequence record 118225 | EF1a-F 5'-TCAAGCCTCAGACAGTGGTTC-3'
CATTTCAGGTGTCGTGACGTACGGCCACCATGTCGCGGACCCGGCTCCCTTCCCCACCCGCACCCAGCCC
AGCGTTTTCGGCCGACTCGTTCTCAGACCTGCTTAGGCAGTTCGACCCCTCACTGTTTAACACATCGTTG
TTCGACTCCCTTCCTCCGTTTGGGGCGCACCATACGGAGGCGGCCACCGGGGAGTGGGATGAGGTGCAGT
CGGGATTGAGAGCTGCGGATGCACCACCCCCAACCATGCGGGTGGCCGTCACCGCTGCCCGACCGCCGAG
GGCGAAGCCCGCACCAAGGCGGAGGGCAGCGCAACCGTCCGACGCAAGCCCCGCAGCGCAAGTAGATTTG
AGAACTTTGGGATATTCACAGCAGCAGCAGGAAAAGATCAAGCCCAAAGTGAGGTCGACAGTCGCGCAGC
ATCACGAAGCGCTGGTGGGTCATGGGTTTACACATGCCCACATCGTAGCCTTGTCGCAGCACCCTGCAGC
CCTTGGCACGGTCGCCGTCAAGTACCAGGACATGATTGCGGCGTTGCCGGAAGCCACACATGAGGCGATC
GTCGGTGTGGGGAAACAGTGGAGCGGAGCCCGAGCGCTTGAGGCCCTGTTGACGGTCGCGGGAGAGCTGA
GAGGGCCTCCCCTTCAGCTGGACACGGGCCAGTTGCTGAAGATCGCGAAGCGGGGAGGAGTCACGGCGGT
CGAGGCGGTGCACGCGTGGCGCAATGCGCTCACGGGAGCACCCCTCAACCTGACCCCAGAGCAGGTCGTG
GCCATTGCCTCGAATGGAGGGGGCAAACAGGCGTTGGAAACCGTACAACGATTGCTGCCGGTGCTGTGCC
AAGCGCACGGACTCACCCCAGAGCAGGTCGTGGCCATTGCCTCGAATGGAGGGG
