>Addgene plasmid #35388 | pLenti-EF1a-SOX2 | addgene partial sequence | sequence record 118230 | EGFP-N 5'-CGTCGCCGTCCAGCTCGACCAG-3'
CCGGTGAACAGCTCCTCGCCCTTGCTCACTGGGCCAGGATTCTCCTCGACGTCACCGCATGTTAGCAGAC
TTCCTCTGCCCTCTCCACTGCCTCTAGAGTTAATCAGCATGTCCAGGTCGAAATCATCAAGGGCGTCACT
GCCGAGCATGTCGAGGTCAAAGTCATCAAGGGCATCCGAACCAAGCATGTCAAGGTCAAAATCATCGAGG
GCGTCACTTCCCAGCATATCCAGATCAAAATCGTCCAATGCGTCAGCCCGTCCGGAACCGCTGGCCTCCA
CCTTTCTCTTCTTCTTGGGGCTAGCTGACGCGCGAGTTTGGTCCCCTTCATGCATGGGCGAGGGCGCGTC
CAAATCCCTCTCCAGCGAGTCTGCGAACGCATGAAGGCTCGCCTGGTCAGGTGTCTGAGTTGACGTAGGT
GAAGGCTTCGCGCGTTTCATACCGCTCGCTTGGAGAATCCTGTCCCACCGCTGGGAGGCGGGAGGCAGTG
TGCCCGAGCGGGCCTCGAGTTCTGTGACACCGACTCTACGAAAGAGCTGCAGCAGTCCGTGTCTCGACAT
ACCAAATTGAGTCATGGCGTCATCGAACGCTTGTGCGGGGTGGGAGTGACACTGGAAGAATCCGAGCACG
CGGACCACTTGCGCGTGATCTGCCACTCGATGTGATGTCCTCTCGGGAATCCTTCTGTTGGTCCGCTTAA
TCAATGCAGGCGCGTGCGGGAGCCCCTTCTTCACCGCATCCAAGGCGGGTCGTCCGCCGAGGCAGGCCAG
CGCTACAAGATGATCATTAGTGAGTGCGGCCAGCGCGGGGTCCGGCCTCGAAAGCTGGGCCACGATTGAC
TCCAGTGCGGGTCTGCCCCCGATATTGGATGCAATAGCCACTACCTGCTCAGGCGTGAGTCCGTGCGCTT
GGCACAGCACAGGCAACAGCCTCTGTACTGTTTCCAAGGCTTGCTTTCCTCCGTCGTGGCTTGCGATCGC
CACGACCTGCTCTGGG
